>Addgene plasmid #86827 | pCDNA3.1 (-) + FLAG-NLS-MS2-eGFP | addgene partial sequence | sequence record 173315 | Addgene NGS Result
GACTACAAAGACGATGACGACAAGGGATCCCCGAAGAAGAAACGCAAAGTGGGATCCGCTTCTAACTTTA
CTCAGTTCGTTCTCGTCGACAATGGCGGAACTGGCGACGTGACTGTCGCCCCAAGCAACTTCGCTAACGG
GGTCGCTGAATGGATCAGCTCTAACTCGCGATCACAGGCTTACAAAGTAACCTGTAGCGTTCGTCAGAGC
TCTGCGCAGAATCGCAAATACACCATCAAAGTCGAGGTGCCTAAAGTGGCAACCCAGACTGTTGGTGGTG
AAGAGCTTCCTGTAGCCGGATGGAGATCTTACTTAAATATGGAACTAACCATTCCAATTTTCGCCACGAA
TTCCGACTGCGAGCTTATTGTTAAGGCAATGCAAGGTCTCCTAAAAGATGGAAACCCGATTCCCTCGGCA
ATCGCAGCAAACTCCGGCATCTACGTAATCGCCACCGCGGCCGCTCTCGAGGTGCTGTTCCAGGGACCCG
GATCCATGGTGAGCAAGGGCGAGGAGCTGTTCACCGGGGTGGTGCCCATCCTGGTCGAGCTGGACGGCGA
CGTAAACGGCCACAAGTTCAGCGTGTCCGGCGAGGGCGAGGGCGATGCCACCTACGGCAAGCTGACCCTG
AAGTTCATCTGCACCACCGGCAAGCTGCCCGTGCCCTGGCCCACCCTCGTGACCACCCTGACCTACGGCG
TGCAGTGCTTCAGCCGCTACCCCGACCACATGAAGCAGCACGACTTCTTCAAGTCCGCCATGCCCGAAGG
CTACGTCCAGGAGCGCACCATCTTCTTCAAGGACGACGGCAACTACAAGACCCGCGCCGAGGTGAAGTTC
GAGGGCGACACCCTGGTGAACCGCATCGAGCTGAAGGGCATCGACTTCAAGGAGGACGGCAACATCCTGG
GGCACAAGCTGGAGTACAACTACAACAGCCACAACGTCTATATCATGGCCGACAAGCAGAAGAACGGCAT
CAAGGTGAACTTCAAGATCCGCCACAACATCGAGGACGGCAGCGTGCAGCTCGCCGACCACTACCAGCAG
AACACCCCCATCGGCGACGGCCCCGTGCTGCTGCCCGACAACCACTACCTGAGCACCCAGTCCGCCCTGA
GCAAAGACCCCAACGAGAAGCGCGATCACATGGTCCTGCTGGAGTTCGTGACCGCCGCCGGGATCACTCT
CGGCATGGACGAGCTGTACAAGGGAGGGGGCTGAAAGCTTAAGTTTAAACCGCTGATCAGCCTCGACTGT
GCCTTCTAGTTGCCAGCCATCTGTTGTTTGCCCCTCCCCCGTGCCTTCCTTGACCCTGGAAGGTGCCACT
CCCACTGTCCTTTCCTAATAAAATGAGGAAATTGCATCGCATTGTCTGAGTAGGTGTCATTCTATTCTGG
GGGGTGGGGTGGGGCAGGACAGCAAGGGGGAGGATTGGGAAGACAATAGCAGGCATGCTGGGGATGCGGT
GGGCTCTATGGCTTCTGAGGCGGAAAGAACCAGCTGGGGCTCTAGGGGGTATCCCC
[124 nt withheld, positions 1527-1650]
C
[91 nt withheld, positions 1652-1742]
A
[49 nt withheld, positions 1744-1792]
CCTTTGACGTTGGAGTCCACGTTCTTT
[37 nt withheld, positions 1820-1856]
ACCCTATCTCGGTCTATTCTTTTGATTTATAAGGGATTTTGCCGATTTCGGCCTATTGGTTAAAAAATGA
GCTGATTTAACAAAAATTTAACGCGAATTAATTCTGTGGAATGTGTGTCAGTTAGGGTGTGGAAAGTCCC
CAGGCTCCCCAGCAGGCAGAAGTATGCAAAGCATGCATCTCAATTAGTCAGCAACCACCCTAACTCCGCC
CAGTTCCGCCCATTCTCCGCCCCATGGCTGACTAATTTTTTTTATTTATGCAGAGGCCGAGGCCGCCTCT
GCCTCTGAGCTATTCCAGAAGTAGTGAGGAGGCTTTTTTGGAGGCCTAGGCTTTTGCAAAAAGCTCCCGG
GAGCTTGTATATCCATTTTCGGATCTGATCAAGAGACAGGATGAGGATCGTTTCGCATGATTGAACAAGA
TGGATTGCACGCAGGTTCTCCGGCCGCTTGGGTGGAGAGGCTATTCGGCTATGACTGGGCACAACAGACA
ATCGGCTGCTCTGATGCCGCCGTGTTCCGGCTGTCAGCGCAGGGGCGCCCGGTTCTTTTTGTCAAGACCG
ACCTGTCCGGTGCCCTGAATGAACTGCAGGACGAGGCAGCGCGGCTATCGTGGCTGGCCACGACGGGCGT
TCCTTGCGCAGCTGTGCTCGACGTTGTCACTGAAGCGGGAAGGGACTGGCTGCTATTGGGCGAAGTGCCG
GGGCAGGATCTCCTGTCATCTCACCTTGCTCCTGCCGAGAAAGTATCCATCATGGCTGATGCAATGCGGC
GGCTGCATACGCTTGATCCGGCTACCTGCCCATTCGACCACCAAGCGAAACATCGCATCGAGCGAGCACG
TACTCGGATGGAAGCCGGTCTTGTCGATCAGGATGATCTGGACGAAGAGCATCAGGGGCTCGCGCCAGCC
GAACTGTTCGCCAGGCTCAAGGCGCGCATGCCCGACGGCGAGGATCTCGTCGTGACCCATGGCGATGCCT
GCTTGCCGAATATCATGGTGGAAAATGGCCGCTTTTCTGGATTCATCGACTGTGGCCGGCTGGGTGTGGC
GGACCGCTATCAGGACATAGCGTTGGCTACCCGTGATATTGCTGAAGAGCTTGGCGGCGAATGGGCTGAC
CGCTTCCTCGTGCTTTACGGTATCGCCGCTCCCGATTCGCAGCGCATCGCCTTCTATCGCCTTCTTGACG
AGTTCTTCTGAGCGGGACTCTGGGGTTCGAAATGACCGACCAAGCGACGCCCAACCTGCCATCACGAGAT
TTCGATTCCACCGCCGCCTTCTATGAAAGGTTGGGCTTCGGAATCGTTTTCCGGGACGCCGGCTGGATGA
TCCTCCAGCGCGGGGATCTCATGCTGGAGTTCTTCGCCCACCCCAACTTGTTTATTGCAGCTTATAATGG
TTACAAATAAAGCAATAGCATCACAAATTTCACAAATAAAGCATTTTTTTCACTGCATTCTAGTTGTGGT
TTGTCCAAACTCATCAATGTATCTTATCATGTCTGTATACCGTCGACCTCTAGCTAGAGCTTGGCGTAAT
CATGGTCATAGCTGTTTCCTGTGTGAAATTGTTATCCGCTCACAATTCCACACAACATACGAGCCGGAAG
CATAAAGTGTAAAGCCTGGGGTGCCTAATGAGTGAGCTAACTCACATTAATTGCGTTGCGCTCACTGCCC
GCTTTCCAGTCGGGAAACCTGTCGTGCCAGCTGCATTAATGAATCGGCCAACGCGCGGGGAGAGGCGGTT
TGCGTATTGGGCGCTCTTCCGCTTCCTCGCTCACTGACTCGCTGCGCTCGGTCGTTCGGCTGCGGCGAGC
GGTATCAGCTCACTCAAAGGCGGTAATACGGTTATCCACAGAATCAGGGGATAACGCAGGAAAGAACATG
TGAGCAAAAGGCCAGCAAAAGGCCAGGAACCGTAAAAAGGCCGCGTTGCTGGCGTTTTTCCATAGGCTCC
GCCCCCCTGACGAGCATCACAAAAATCGACGCTCAAGTCAGAGGTGGCGAAACCCGACAGGACTATAAAG
ATACCAGGCGTTTCCCCCTGGAAGCTCCCTCGTGCGCTCTCCTGTTCCGACCCTGCCGCTTACCGGATAC
CTGTCCGCCTTTCTCCCTTCGGGAAGCGTGGCGCTTTCTCATAGCTCACGCTGTAGGTATCTCAGTTCGG
TGTAGGTCGTTCGCTCCAAGCTGGGCTGTGTGCACGAACCCCCCGTTCAGCCCGACCGCTGCGCCTTATC
CGGTAACTATCGTCTTGAGTCCAACCCGGTAAGACACGACTTATCGCCACTGGCAGCAGCCACTGGTAAC
AGGATTAGCAGAGCGAGGTATGTAGGCGGTGCTACAGAGTTCTTGAAGTGGTGGCCTAACTACGGCTACA
CTAGAAGAACAGTATTTGGTATCTGCGCTCTGCTGAAGCCAGTTACCTTCGGAAAAAGAGTTGGTAGCTC
TTGATCCGGCAAACAAACCACCGCTGGTAGCGGTGGTTTTTTTGTTTGCAAGCAGCAGATTACGCGCAGA
AAAAAAGGATCTCAAGAAGATCCTTTGATCTTTTCTACGGGGTCTGACGCTCAGTGGAACGAAAACTCAC
GTTAAGGGATTTTGGTCATGAGATTATCAAAAAGGATCTTCACCTAGATCCTTTTAAATTAAAAATGAAG
TTTTAAATCAATCTAAAGTATATATGAGTAAACTTGGTCTGACAGTTACCAATGCTTAATCAGTGAGGCA
CCTATCTCAGCGATCTGTCTATTTCGTTCATCCATAGTTGCCTGACTCCCCGTCGTGTAGATAACTACGA
TACGGGAGGGCTTACCATCTGGCCCCAGTGCTGCAATGATACCGCGAGACCCACGCTCACCGGCTCCAGA
TTTATCAGCAATAAACCAGCCAGCCGGAAGGGCCGAGCGCAGAAGTGGTCCTGCAACTTTATCCGCCTCC
ATCCAGTCTATTAATTGTTGCCGGGAAGCTAGAGTAAGTAGTTCGCCAGTTAATAGTTTGCGCAACGTTG
TTGCCATTGCTACAGGCATCGTGGTGTCACGCTCGTCGTTTGGTATGGCTTCATTCAGCTCCGGTTCCCA
ACGATCAAGGCGAGTTACATGATCCCCCATGTTGTGCAAAAAAGCGGTTAGCTCCTTCGGTCCTCCGATC
GTTGTCAGAAGTAAGTTGGCCGCAGTGTTATCACTCATGGTTATGGCAGCACTGCATAATTCTCTTACTG
TCATGCCATCCGTAAGATGCTTTTCTGTGACTGGTGAGTACTCAACCAAGTCATTCTGAGAATAGTGTAT
GCGGCGACCGAGTTGCTCTTGCCCGGCGTCAATACGGGATAATACCGCGCCACATAGCAGAACTTTAAAA
GTGCTCATCATTGGAAAACGTTCTTCGGGGCGAAAACTCTCAAGGATCTTACCGCTGTTGAGATCCAGTT
CGATGTAACCCACTCGTGCACCCAACTGATCTTCAGCATCTTTTACTTTCACCAGCGTTTCTGGGTGAGC
AAAAACAGGAAGGCAAAATGCCGCAAAAAAGGGAATAAGGGCGACACGGAAATGTTGAATACTCATACTC
TTCCTTTTTCAATATTATTGAAGCATTTATCAGGGTTATTGTCTCATGAGCGGATACATATTTGAATGTA
TTTAGAAAAATAAACAAATAGGGGTTCCGCGCACATTTCCCCGAAAAGTGCCACCTGACGTCGACGGATC
GGGAGATCTCCCGATCCCCTATGGTGCACTCTCAGTACAATCTGCTCTGATGCCGCATAGTTAAGCCAGT
ATCTGCTCCCTGCTTGTGTGTTGGAGGTCGCTGAGTAGTGCGCGAGCAAAATTTAAGCTACAACAAGGCA
AGGCTTGACCGACAATTGCATGAAGAATCTGCTTAGGGTTAGGCGTTTTGCGCTGCTTCGCGATGTACGG
GCCAGATATACGCGTTGACATTGATTATTGACTAGTTATTAATAGTAATCAATTACGGGGTCATTAGTTC
ATAGCCCATATATGGAGTTCCGCGTTACATAACTTACGGTAAATGGCCCGCCTGGCTGACCGCCCAACGA
CCCCCGCCCATTGACGTCAATAATGACGTATGTTCCCATAGTAACGCCAATAGGGACTTTCCATTGACGT
CAATGGGTGGAGTATTTACGGTAAACTGCCCACTTGGCAGTACATCAAGTGTATCATATGCCAAGTACGC
CCCCTATTGACGTCAATGACGGTAAATGGCCCGCCTGGCATTATGCCCAGTACATGACCTTATGGGACTT
TCCTACTTGGCAGTACATCTACGTATTAGTCATCGCTATTACCATGGTGATGCGGTTTTGGCAGTACATC
AATGGGCGTGGATAGCGGTTTGACTCACGGGGATTTCCAAGTCTCCACCCCATTGACGTCAATGGGAGTT
TGTTTTGGCACCAAAATCAACGGGACTTTCCAAAATGTCGTAACAACTCCGCCCCATTGACGCAAATGGG
CGGTAGGCGTGTACGGTGGGAGGTCTATATAAGCAGAGCTCTCTGGCTAACTAGAGAACCCACTGCTTAC
TGGCTTATCGAAATTAATACGACTCACTATAGGGAGACCCAAGCTGGCTAGCGTTTAAACGGGCCCTCTA
GAATG
