[The description below was written by a language model from this plasmid's Addgene catalogue record.]
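Description:
pCDNA3.1 (-) + FLAG-NLS-MS2-eGFP is a mammalian expression plasmid built on the pCDNA3.1 (-) backbone. It is maintained in E. coli as a high-copy plasmid under ampicillin selection. It also carries a neomycin resistance marker, so transfected mammalian cells can be selected with G418 when stable expression is wanted. The insert was placed between the XbaI and HindIII sites of the polylinker, and both sites were preserved. Transcription is driven by the CMV promoter, a strong constitutive promoter in most mammalian cell lines. No feature table accompanies the record, so other backbone elements, such as origins of replication and polyadenylation signals, are not itemised here.

The payload is a single fusion protein. From the N-terminus it consists of a FLAG epitope tag, a nuclear localization signal, the coat protein of the enterobacterial phage MS2, and eGFP. The MS2 coat protein binds with high affinity to a specific RNA stem-loop, so any RNA engineered to carry MS2 stem-loop repeats is recognised by the fusion when the two are co-expressed. The NLS concentrates the protein in the nucleus and directs it to nuclear transcripts.

The remaining two modules give two readouts. eGFP fluorescence allows the tagged RNA to be localised by microscopy. The FLAG tag allows anti-FLAG affinity capture of the RNA together with its associated factors. The depositor describes the plasmid as a tool for purifying or localising MS2-tagged nuclear RNAs, and the associated publication is a study of a long noncoding RNA in melanoma invasion.
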