Addgene plasmid #86827: pCDNA3.1 (-) + FLAG-NLS-MS2-eGFP
Purpose: Expresses a nuclear localized, FLAG-tagged MS2-GFP fusion protein in mammalian cells, used for purification or localization of tagged RNAs
Depositing lab: Carl Novina. Depositing organization: Dana-Farber Cancer Institute. Publication: The lncRNA SLNCR1 Mediates Melanoma Invasion through a Conserved SRA1-like Region. Schmidt K, Joyce CE, Buquicchio F, Brown A, Ritz J, Distel RJ, Yoon CH, Novina CD. Cell Rep. 2016 May 31;15(9):2025-37. doi: 10.1016/j.celrep.2016.04.018. Epub 2016 May 19. PubMed 27210747.
Backbone
  Vector backbone: pCDNA3.1 (-)
  Vector type: Mammalian Expression
  Selectable markers: Neomycin (select with G418)
Growth in bacteria
  Bacterial resistance: Ampicillin, 100 μg/mL
  Growth temperature: 37°C
  Growth strain: DH5alpha
  Copy number: High Copy
Gene/Insert
  Gene/Insert name: FLAG-NLS-MS2-eGFP
  Promoter: CMV
  Cloning method: Restriction Enzyme; 5′ cloning site XbaI (not destroyed); 3′ cloning site HindIII (not destroyed)
  Sequencing primers: 5′ T7; 3′ BGHR
Terms and licenses: Academic/Nonprofit Terms; Industry Terms: Not Available to Industry
Depositor comments: This mammalian expression plasmid expresses a enterobacterial phage MS2 coat fusion protein used for purification or localization of nuclear RNAs tagged with the MS2 stem-loop sequence. The complete protein contains a FLAG tag at the N-terminal region, a nuclear localization signal, followed by MS2 fused to eGFP.
How to cite: pCDNA3.1 (-) + FLAG-NLS-MS2-eGFP was a gift from Carl Novina (Addgene plasmid # 86827 ; http://n2t.net/addgene:86827 ; RRID:Addgene_86827)
